Addgene plasmid #43694: III-TCGT
Depositing lab: Chad Cowan & Kiran Musunuru. Depositing organization: Harvard University. Publication: A TALEN Genome-Editing System for Generating Human Stem Cell-Based Disease Models. Ding Q, Lee YK, Schaefer EA, Peters DT, Veres A, Kim K, Kuperwasser N, Motola DL, Meissner TB, Hendriks WT, Trevisan M, Gupta RM, Moisan A, Banks E, Friesen M, Schinzel RT, Xia F, Tang A, Xia Y, Figueroa E, Wann A, Ahfeldt T, Daheron L, Zhang F, Rubin LL, Peng LF, Chung RT, Musunuru K, Cowan CA. Cell Stem Cell. 2012 Dec 12. pii: S1934-5909(12)00645-5. doi: 10.1016/j.stem.2012.11.011. PubMed 23246482.
Backbone
  Vector backbone: pCRII-TOPO
  Backbone manufacturer: Invitrogen
  Backbone size w/o insert (bp): 3973
  Vector type: Bacterial Cloning
Growth in bacteria
  Bacterial resistance: Ampicillin and Kanamycin, 100 & 50 μg/mL
  Growth temperature: 37°C
  Growth strain: Top10
  Copy number: High Copy
Gene/Insert
  Gene/Insert name: III-TCGT
  Species: Synthetic
  Insert size (bp): 426
  Cloning method: TOPO Cloning
  Sequencing primers: 5′ T7; 3′ M13-rev
Terms and licenses: Academic/Nonprofit Terms; Industry Terms: Not Available to Industry
How to cite: III-TCGT was a gift from Chad Cowan & Kiran Musunuru (Addgene plasmid # 43694 ; http://n2t.net/addgene:43694 ; RRID:Addgene_43694)
