[The description below was written by a language model from this plasmid's Addgene catalogue record.]
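Description:
III-TCGT is a bacterial cloning plasmid built on the commercial pCRII-TOPO backbone (about 4 kb without insert), carrying a 426 bp synthetic insert introduced by TOPO cloning. It is maintained as a high-copy plasmid in E. coli and is selected with ampicillin and kanamycin, reflecting the two resistance markers present on the pCRII-TOPO backbone. The insert sits in the TOPO cloning site between the T7 and M13-reverse priming sites, which are the recorded positions for sequence verification. No mammalian promoter, reporter, tag or other expression element is listed, consistent with a storage and assembly plasmid rather than an expression construct.

The plasmid belongs to a collection deposited with a TALEN genome-editing system developed for generating human stem cell-based disease models. The record does not spell out what the insert encodes. However, the name and size are consistent with a pre-assembled block of four TALE repeat modules: each repeat is roughly 100 bp, and "TCGT" plausibly denotes the four DNA bases the repeats would recognise, while "III" plausibly marks the position of this block in an ordered assembly. That reading is an inference from the naming convention and the associated publication, not a stated fact. On that basis, the construct would serve as one library component, with the module combined with other position-specific blocks to build a custom TALE DNA-binding array, which is then joined to a nuclease domain in a separate destination vector. No feature table was provided, so the exact boundaries, flanking assembly sites and repeat identities cannot be confirmed here.
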