>Addgene plasmid #43694 | III-TCGT | depositor partial sequence | sequence record 58959 | III-TCGT sequence 426 bps
CGTCTCGGCTCACCCCAGAGCAGGTCGTGGCCATTGCCTCGAATGGAGGGGGCAAACAGGCGTTGGAAAC
CGTACAACGATTGCTGCCGGTGCTGTGCCAAGCGCACGGACTCACCCCAGAGCAGGTCGTGGCGATCGCA
AGCCACGACGGAGGAAAGCAAGCCTTGGAAACAGTACAGAGGCTGTTGCCTGTGCTGTGCCAAGCGCACG
GCCTCACCCCAGAGCAGGTCGTGGCAATCGCGAGCAATAACGGCGGAAAACAGGCTTTGGAAACGGTGCA
GAGGCTCCTTCCAGTGCTGTGCCAAGCGCACGGATTAACCCCAGAGCAGGTCGTGGCCATTGCCTCGAAT
GGAGGGGGCAAACAGGCGTTGGAAACCGTACAACGATTGCTGCCGGTGCTGTGCCAAGCGCACGGACTCA
GAGACG
