>Addgene plasmid #43694 | III-TCGT | addgene partial sequence | sequence record 61788 | M13-F20 5'-TGTAAAACGACGGCCAGT-3'
TTGGGCGATTGGGCCCTCTGATGCATGCTCGAGCGGCCGCCAGTGTGATGGATATCTGCAGAATTCGCCC
TTGATGCCGTCCTAGCGCGTCTCGGCTCACCCCAGAGCAGGTCGTGGCCATTGCCTCGAATGGAGGGGGC
AAACAGGCGTTGGAAACCGTACAACGATTGCTGCCGGTGCTGTGCCAAGCGCACGGACTCACCCCAGAGC
AGGTCGTGGCGATCGCAAGCCACGACGGAGGAAAGCAAGCCTTGGAAACAGTACAGAGGCTGTTGCCTGT
GCTGTGCCAAGCGCACGGCCTCACCCCAGAGCAGGTCGTGGCAATCGCGAGCAATAACGGCGGAAAACAG
GCTTTGGAAACGGTGCAGAGGCTCCTTCCAGTGCTGTGCCAAGCGCACGGATTAACCCCAGAGCAGGTCG
TGGCCATTGCCTCGAATGGAGGGGGCAAACAGGCGTTGGAAACCGTACAACGATTGCTGCCGGTGCTGTG
CCAAGCGCACGGACTCAGAGACGTGGGCACAGGAAAGATACTTAAGGGCGAATTCCAGCACACTGGCGGC
CGTTACTAGTGGATCCGAGCTCGGTACCAAGCTTGATGCATAGCTTGAGTATTCTATAGTGTCACCTAAA
TAGCTTGGCGTAATCATGGTCATAGCTGTTTCCTGTGTGAAATTGTTATCCGCTCACAATTCCACACAAC
ATACGAGCCGGAAGCATAAAGTGTAAAGCCTGGGGTGCCTAATGAGTGAGCTAACTCACATTAATTGCGT
TGCGCTCACTGCCCGCTTTCCAGTCGGGAAACCTGTCGTGCCAGCTGCATTAATGAATCGGCCAACGCGC
GGGGAGAGGCGGTTTGCGTATTGGGCGCTCTTCCGCTTCCTCTGCTCACTGACTCGCTGCGCTCGGTCGT
TCGGCTGCGGCGAGCGGTATCAGCTCACTCAAAGGCGGTAATACGGTTATCCACAGAATCAGGGGATACC
CCA
